Addgene plasmid #30706: pBS-F1-GTC
Depositing lab: Nathan Lawson & Scot Wolfe. Depositing organization: University of Massachusetts, Worcester. Publication: Evaluation and application of modularly assembled zinc-finger nucleases in zebrafish. Zhu C, Smith T, McNulty J, Rayla AL, Lakshmanan A, Siekmann AF, Buffardi M, Meng X, Shin J, Padmanabhan A, Cifuentes D, Giraldez AJ, Look AT, Epstein JA, Lawson ND, Wolfe SA. Development. 2011 Oct;138(20):4555-64. 10.1242/dev.066779 PubMed 21937602.
Backbone
  Vector backbone: pBlueScript II SK(+)
  Backbone size w/o insert (bp): 2877
  Vector type: Cloning vector
Growth in bacteria
  Bacterial resistance: Ampicillin, 100 μg/mL
  Growth temperature: 37°C
  Growth strain: DH5alpha
  Growth instructions: XL1Blue
  Copy number: High Copy
Gene/Insert
  Gene/Insert name: F1 GTC
  Insert size (bp): 276
  Cloning method: Restriction Enzyme; 5′ cloning site KpnI (not destroyed); 3′ cloning site XbalI (not destroyed)
  Sequencing primers: 5′ T7; 3′ T3
Terms and licenses: Academic/Nonprofit Terms; Industry Terms: Not Available to Industry
How to cite: pBS-F1-GTC was a gift from Nathan Lawson & Scot Wolfe (Addgene plasmid # 30706 ; http://n2t.net/addgene:30706 ; RRID:Addgene_30706)
