[The description below was written by a language model from this plasmid's Addgene catalogue record.]
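Description:
pBS-F1-GTC is a small bacterial cloning plasmid built on the pBlueScript II SK(+) backbone (about 2.9 kb without insert). It is maintained in E. coli at high copy number and selected with ampicillin. No annotated feature table accompanies the record, so individual backbone elements are not listed. pBlueScript-type vectors typically carry a pUC-derived origin, an f1 origin for single-stranded DNA production, and T7 and T3 promoter/primer sites flanking the polylinker. This fits the record's use of T7 and T3 as the 5′ and 3′ sequencing primers for the insert.

The payload is a 276 bp fragment named "F1 GTC", cloned by restriction digestion between KpnI at the 5′ end and XbaI at the 3′ end. Both sites are retained, so the fragment can be excised again. The record does not describe the insert further. The name, together with the associated publication on modularly assembled zinc-finger nucleases in zebrafish, suggests that it encodes a single zinc-finger module for the finger 1 position of an array, one that recognises the DNA triplet GTC. This is an inference rather than something the catalogue fields state. No promoter for expression in eukaryotic cells, tag or reporter is recorded, and the vector type is given simply as a cloning vector.

The plasmid therefore appears to be an archive component rather than an expression construct. It would serve as a source of one finger module to be combined with modules for other positions when assembling multi-finger DNA-binding domains for zinc-finger nucleases used in targeted gene disruption.
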