>Addgene plasmid #30706 | pBS-F1-GTC | depositor partial sequence | sequence record 14155 | Author sequence
GGTACCCGCCCATATGCTTGCCCTGTCGAGTCCTGTGACCGCCGCTTCAGTGACCGTTCTGCTCTCGCTC
GTCACATCCGGATCCACACCGGCCAGAAGCCCTTCCAGTGTCGCATCTGCATGCGTAACTTCAGTCGCTC
CAGCCACCTGACCACCCACATCAGGACCCACACAGGCGAGAAGCCTTTTGCATGCGACATTTGTGGGAGG
AAGTTTGCCAGGAGTGATGAACGCAAGAGGCATACCAAAATCCATACAGGTGAAAAGTAATCTAGA
