>Addgene plasmid #30706 | pBS-F1-GTC | addgene partial sequence | sequence record 36364 | T7 5'-TAATACGACTCACTATAGGG-3'
CCTGTCGAGTCCTGTGACCGCCGCTTCAGTGACCGTTCTGCTCTCGCTCGTCACATCCGGATCCACACCG
GCCAGAAGCCCTTCCAGTGTCGCATCTGCATGCGTAACTTCAGTCGCTCCAGCCACCTGACCACCCACAT
CAGGACCCACACAGGCGAGAAGCCTTTTGCATGCGACATTTGTGGGAGGAAGTTTGCCAGGAGTGATGAA
CGCAAGAGGCATACCAAAATCCATACAGGTGAAAAGTAATCTAGAGCGGCCGCCACCGCGGTGGAGCTCC
AGCTTTTGTTCCCTTTAGTGAGGGTTAATTGCGCGCTTGGCGTAATCATGGTCATAGCTGTTTCCTGTGT
GAAATTGTTATCCGCTCACAATTCCACACAACATACGAGCCGGAAGCATAAAGTGTAAAGCCTGGGGTGC
CTAATGAGTGAGCTAACTCACATTAATTGCGTTGCGCTCACTGCCCGCTTTCCAGTCGGGAAACCTGTCG
TGCCAGCTGCATTAATGAATCGGCCAACGCGCGGGGAGAGGCGGTTTGCGTATTGGGCGCTCTTCCGCTT
CCTCGCTCACTGACTCGCTGCGCTCGGTCGTTCGGCTGCGGCGAGCGGTATCAGCTCACTCAAAGGCGGT
AATACGGTTATCCACAGAATCAGGGGATAACGCAGGAAAGAACATGTGAGCAAAAGGCCAGCAAAAGGCC
AGGAACCGTAAAAAGGCCGCGTTGCTGGCGTTT
