>Addgene plasmid #30706 | pBS-F1-GTC | addgene partial sequence | sequence record 37039 | lac_promoter
TTTCACACAGGAAACAGCTATGACCATGATTACGCCAAGCGCGCAATTAACCCTCACTAAAGGGAACAAA
AGCTGGAGCTCCACCGCGGTGGCGGCCGCTCTAGATTACTTTTCACCTGTATGGATTTTGGTATGCCTCT
TGCGTTCATCACNCCTGGCAAACTTCCTCCCACAAATGTCGCATGCAAAAGGCTTCTCGCCTGTGTGGGT
CCTGATGTGGGTGGTCAGGTGGCTGGAGCGACTGAAGTTACGCATGCA
